Addgene plasmid #149508: pCHA1.1-MFSD12-V5
Purpose: Stable expression of human MFSD12 with recoded nucleotide sequence.
Depositing lab: David Sabatini. Depositing organization: Whitehead Institute for Biomedical Research. Publication: MFSD12 mediates the import of cysteine into melanosomes and lysosomes. Adelmann CH, Traunbauer AK, Chen B, Condon KJ, Chan SH, Kunchok T, Lewis CA, Sabatini DM. Nature. 2020 Nov 18. pii: 10.1038/s41586-020-2937-x. doi: 10.1038/s41586-020-2937-x. PubMed 33208952.
Backbone
  Vector backbone: pCHA1.1
  Backbone size w/o insert (bp): 7994
  Vector type: Lentiviral
  Selectable markers: Blasticidin
Growth in bacteria
  Bacterial resistance: Ampicillin, 100 μg/mL
  Growth temperature: 30°C
  Growth strain: NEB Stable
  Copy number: High Copy
Gene/Insert
  Gene/Insert name: MFSD12 (alt name: C19orf28)
  Species: H. sapiens (human)
  Insert size (bp): 1440
  Mutation: Codon Optimized Sequence
  Entrez Gene: MFSD12 (a.k.a. C19orf28, PP3501)
  Promoter: Ubc
  Tag / fusion protein: V5 (C terminal on insert)
  Cloning method: Restriction Enzyme; 5′ cloning site NheI (not destroyed); 3′ cloning site EcoRI (not destroyed)
  Sequencing primers: 5′ tgaagctccggttttgaact; 3′ ctgctgtccctgtaataaacccg
Terms and licenses: Academic/Nonprofit Terms; Industry Terms: Not Available to Industry
How to cite: pCHA1.1-MFSD12-V5 was a gift from David Sabatini (Addgene plasmid # 149508 ; http://n2t.net/addgene:149508 ; RRID:Addgene_149508)
