[The description below was written by a language model from this plasmid's Addgene catalogue record and pLannotate feature annotations shown in this document.]
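Description:
pCHA1.1-MFSD12-V5 is a third-generation-style, self-inactivating HIV-1 lentiviral transfer plasmid built on the pCHA1.1 backbone for stable expression of human MFSD12 (also known as C19orf28) in mammalian cells. In bacteria it is maintained through a high-copy ColE1/pUC-type origin with β-lactamase (ampicillin) selection. The backbone also carries an f1 origin, an SV40 origin and poly(A) signal, and remnants of a lac/lacZα cloning region flanked by T7 and T3 promoters. The sequenced record is 9,265 nt, somewhat shorter than the sum of the listed backbone and insert sizes, as expected if a stuffer was replaced during cloning.

The viral genome is transcribed from an RSV enhancer/promoter fused to a truncated 5' LTR, so production of genomic RNA does not depend on Tat. It contains the Ψ packaging signal with a partial gag sequence, the Rev response element for Rev-dependent nuclear export, a cPPT/CTS element and a ΔU3 3' LTR that inactivates the LTR promoter after integration. Unusually, the cPPT/CTS is annotated downstream of the MFSD12 cassette rather than upstream of it.

Within the provirus, the human ubiquitin C promoter drives a 1,440 bp codon-optimized MFSD12 open reading frame, inserted between NheI and EcoRI sites, with a C-terminal V5 epitope tag for detection by immunoblotting or immunofluorescence. A separate human PGK promoter drives blasticidin S deaminase, allowing selection of transduced cells with blasticidin. The recoded nucleotide sequence preserves the protein while differing from the endogenous gene. The associated work concerns the role of MFSD12 in importing cysteine into melanosomes and lysosomes, and the plasmid is suited to generating stable MFSD12-expressing lines for such studies.
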