Features (pLannotate 1.2.2; 27 found; start..end, strand, type, name):
      1..227     +  promoter       RSV promoter: Rous sarcoma virus enhancer/promoter
    228..408     +  LTR            5' LTR (truncated): truncated 5' long terminal repeat (LTR) from HIV-1
    455..580     +  misc_feature   HIV-1 Ψ: packaging signal of human immunodeficiency virus type 1
    564..927     +  CDS            HIV-1 gag (fragment): gag protein from human immunodeficiency virus 1; gag
   1073..1306    +  misc_feature   RRE: The Rev response element (RRE) of HIV-1 allows for Rev-dependent mRNA export from the nucleus to the cytoplasm.
   1683..1783    +  CDS            Rev (fragment): human immunodeficiency virus 1 (HIV-1) Rev protein; rev; enhances nuclear export of unspliced and incompletely spliced viral mRNAs
   1824..3035    +  promoter       UbC promoter: human ubiquitin C promoter
   3052..4491    +  CDS            MFSD12: MFS12_HUMAN - Also known as C19orf28 From Homo sapiens (Human).
   4507..4548    +  CDS            V5 tag: epitope tag from simian virus 5
   4596..4713    +  misc_feature   cPPT/CTS: central polypurine tract and central termination sequence of HIV-1
   4762..5272    +  promoter       hPGK promoter: human phosphoglycerate kinase 1 promoter
   5292..5687    +  CDS            BSD: blasticidin S deaminase; Aspergillus terreus BSD; confers resistance to blasticidin
   5702..5782    +  CDS            nef (fragment): NEF_HV1Z2 - Experimental evidence at protein level: Swiss-Prot protein existence level 1. Extracellular Nef protein targets CD4(+) T-lymphocytes for apoptosis by interacting with CXCR4 surface receptors. From Human immunodeficiency virus type 1 group M subtype D (isolate Z2/CDC-Z34) (HIV-1).
   5784..6017    +  LTR            3' LTR (ΔU3): self-inactivating 3' long terminal repeat (LTR) from HIV-1
   6089..6210    +  polyA_signal   SV40 poly(A) signal: SV40 polyadenylation signal
   6250..6385    +  rep_origin     SV40 ori: SV40 origin of replication
   6406..6424    -  promoter       T7 promoter: promoter for bacteriophage T7 RNA polymerase
   6432..6587    +  CDS            lacZα (fragment): LacZα fragment of β-galactosidase; lacZ fragment
   6592..7020    +  rep_origin     f1 ori (sequence partly withheld): f1 bacteriophage origin of replication; arrow indicates direction of (+) strand synthesis
   7073..7177    +  promoter       AmpR promoter: bla
   7178..8038    +  CDS            AmpR: β-lactamase; bla; confers resistance to ampicillin, carbenicillin, and related antibiotics
   8209..8797    +  rep_origin     ori: high-copy-number ColE1/pMB1/pBR322/pUC origin of replication
   8980..9072    +  CDS            lacI (fragment): lac repressor; lacI; The lac repressor binds to the lac operator to inhibit transcription in E. coli. This inhibition can be relieved by adding lactose or isopropyl-β-D-thiogalactopyranoside (IPTG).
   9085..9106    +  protein_bind   CAP binding site: CAP binding activates transcription in the presence of cAMP. E. coli catabolite activator protein
   9121..9151    +  promoter       lac promoter: promoter for the E. coli lac operon
   9159..9175    +  protein_bind   lac operator: The lac repressor binds to the lac operator to inhibit transcription in E. coli. This inhibition can be relieved by adding lactose or isopropyl-β-D-thiogalactopyranoside (IPTG). lac repressor encoded by lacI
   9220..9238    +  promoter       T3 promoter: promoter for bacteriophage T3 RNA polymerase
>Addgene plasmid #149508 | pCHA1.1-MFSD12-V5 | addgene full sequence | sequence record 322908 | Addgene NGS Result
TGTAGTCTTATGCAATACTCTTGTAGTCTTGCAACATGGTAACGATGAGTTAGCAACATGCCTTACAAGG
AGAGAAAAAGCACCGTGCATGCCGATTGGTGGAAGTAAGGTGGTACGATCGTGCCTTATTAGGAAGGCAA
CAGACGGGTCTGACATGGATTGGACGAACCACTGAATTGCCGCATTGCAGAGATATTGTATTTAAGTGCC
TAGCTCGATACATAAACGGGTCTCTCTGGTTAGACCAGATCTGAGCCTGGGAGCTCTCTGGCTAACTAGG
GAACCCACTGCTTAAGCCTCAATAAAGCTTGCCTTGAGTGCTTCAAGTAGTGTGTGCCCGTCTGTTGTGT
GACTCTGGTAACTAGAGATCCCTCAGACCCTTTTAGTCAGTGTGGAAAATCTCTAGCAGTGGCGCCCGAA
CAGGGACTTGAAAGCGAAAGGGAAACCAGAGGAGCTCTCTCGACGCAGGACTCGGCTTGCTGAAGCGCGC
ACGGCAAGAGGCGAGGGGCGGCGACTGGTGAGTACGCCAAAAATTTTGACTAGCGGAGGCTAGAAGGAGA
GAGATGGGTGCGAGAGCGTCAGTATTAAGCGGGGGAGAATTAGATCGCGATGGGAAAAAATTCGGTTAAG
GCCAGGGGGAAAGAAAAAATATAAATTAAAACATATAGTATGGGCAAGCAGGGAGCTAGAACGATTCGCA
GTTAATCCTGGCCTGTTAGAAACATCAGAAGGCTGTAGACAAATACTGGGACAGCTACAACCATCCCTTC
AGACAGGATCAGAAGAACTTAGATCATTATATAATACAGTAGCAACCCTCTATTGTGTGCATCAAAGGAT
AGAGATAAAAGACACCAAGGAAGCTTTAGACAAGATAGAGGAAGAGCAAAACAAAAGTAAGACCACCGCA
CAGCAAGCAGCAGCTGATCTTCAGACCTGGAGGAGGAGATATGAGGGACAATTGGAGAAGTGAATTATAT
AAATATAAAGTAGTAAAAATTGAACCATTAGGAGTAGCACCCACCAAGGCAAAGAGAAGAGTGGTGCAGA
GAGAAAAAAGAGCAGTGGGAATAGGAGCTTTGTTCCTTGGGTTCTTGGGAGCAGCAGGAAGCACTATGGG
CGCAGCGTCAATGACGCTGACGGTACAGGCCAGACAATTATTGTCTGGTATAGTGCAGCAGCAGAACAAT
TTGCTGAGGGCTATTGAGGCGCAACAGCATCTGTTGCAACTCACAGTCTGGGGCATCAAGCAGCTCCAGG
CAAGAATCCTGGCTGTGGAAAGATACCTAAAGGATCAACAGCTCCTGGGGATTTGGGGTTGCTCTGGAAA
ACTCATTTGCACCACTGCTGTGCCTTGGAATGCTAGTTGGAGTAATAAATCTCTGGAACAGATTTGGAAT
CACACGACCTGGATGGAGTGGGACAGAGAAATTAACAATTACACAAGCTTAATACACTCCTTAATTGAAG
AATCGCAAAACCAGCAAGAAAAGAATGAACAAGAATTATTGGAATTAGATAAATGGGCAAGTTTGTGGAA
TTGGTTTAACATAACAAATTGGCTGTGGTATATAAAATTATTCATAATGATAGTAGGAGGCTTGGTAGGT
TTAAGAATAGTTTTTGCTGTACTTTCTATAGTGAATAGAGTTAGGCAGGGATATTCACCATTATCGTTTC
AGACCCACCTCCCAACCCCGAGGGGACCCGACAGGCCCGAAGGAATAGAAGAAGAAGGTGGAGAGAGAGA
CAGAGACAGATCCATTCGATTAGTGAACGGATCTCGACGGTATCGATCACGAGACTAGCCTCGAGCGGGA
TCTGGCCTCCGCGCCGGGTTTTGGCGCCTCCCGCGGGCGCCCCCCTCCTCACGGCGAGCGCTGCCACGTC
AGACGAAGGGCGCAGCGAGCGTCCTGATCCTTCCGCCCGGACGCTCAGGACAGCGGCCCGCTGCTCATAA
GACTCGGCCTTAGAACCCCAGTATCAGCAGAAGGACATTTTAGGACGGGACTTGGGTGACTCTAGGGCAC
TGGTTTTCTTTCCAGAGAGCGGAACAGGCGAGGAAAAGTAGTCCCTTCTCGGCGATTCTGCGGAGGGATC
TCCGTGGGGCGGTGAACGCCGATGATTATATAAGGACGCGCCGGGTGTGGCACAGCTAGTTCCGTCGCAG
CCGGGATTTGGGTCGCGGTTCTTGTTTGTGGATCGCTGTGATCGTCACTTGGTGAGTAGCGGGCTGCTGG
GCTGGCCGGGGCTTTCGTGGCCGCCGGGCCGCTCGGTGGGACGGAAGCGTGTGGAGAGACCGCCAAGGGC
TGTAGTCTGGGTCCGCGAGCAAGGTTGCCCTGAACTGGGGGTTGGGGGGAGCGCAGCAAAATGGCGGCTG
TTCCCGAGTCTTGAATGGAAGACGCTTGTGAGGCGGGCTGTGAGGTCGTTGAAACAAGGTGGGGGGCATG
GTGGGCGGCAAGAACCCAAGGTCTTGAGGCCTTCGCTAATGCGGGAAAGCTCTTATTCGGGTGAGATGGG
CTGGGGCACCATCTGGGGACCCTGACGTGAAGTTTGTCACTGACTGGAGAACTCGGTTTGTCGTCTGTTG
CGGGGGCGGCAGTTATGGCGGTGCCGTTGGGCAGTGCACCCGTACCTTTGGGAGCGCGCGCCCTCGTCGT
GTCGTGACGTCACCCGTTCTGTTGGCTTATAATGCAGGGTGGGGCCACCTGCCGGTAGGTGTGCGGTAGG
CTTTTCTCCGTCGCAGGACGCAGGGTTCGGGCCTAGGGTAGGCTCTCCTGAATCGACAGGCGCCGGACCT
CTGGTGAGGGGAGGGATAAGTGAGGCGTCAGTTTCTTTGGTCGGTTTTATGTACCTATCTTCTTAAGTAG
CTGAAGCTCCGGTTTTGAACTATGCGCTCGGGGTTGGCGAGTGTGTTTTGTGAAGTTTTTTAGGCACCTT
TTGAAATGTAATCATTTGGGTCAATATGTAATTTTCAGTGTTAGACTAGTAAATTGTCCGCTAAATTCTG
GCCGTTTTTGGCTTTTTTGTTAGACGAAGCGCTAGCCCACCATGGGTCCTGGTCCACCTGCCGCTGGCGC
GGCTCCATCTCCACGGCCCCTGAGTCTCGTAGCCCGGTTGTCCTATGCCGTGGGCCATTTCCTTAATGAC
CTTTGTGCCAGTATGTGGTTTACCTACTTGTTGCTTTATCTCCATAGCGTGAGAGCTTATTCTTCTCGAG
GAGCGGGTTTGCTCCTGTTGCTGGGCCAAGTTGCAGATGGCCTGTGCACCCCTCTTGTGGGTTATGAGGC
CGATAGAGCGGCAAGTTGCTGTGCAAGGTATGGTCCGCGAAAGGCATGGCATTTGGTTGGCACCGTATGC
GTACTTCTTTCTTTCCCATTTATCTTCTCTCCATGTCTCGGCTGCGGCGCAGCCACCCCCGAATGGGCTG
CTTTGTTGTATTACGGACCTTTCATCGTAATATTCCAATTCGGCTGGGCGTCAACGCAAATTAGCCATCT
CAGTCTCATTCCGGAACTTGTTACTAATGATCACGAAAAAGTAGAGCTTACCGCGTTGCGCTATGCCTTC
ACCGTTGTAGCCAACATAACGGTATACGGCGCTGCCTGGCTTCTCTTGCACCTCCAGGGGAGCTCAAGGG
TCGAGCCAACGCAGGATATTTCAATATCAGACCAGCTCGGTGGTCAGGATGTTCCGGTGTTCCGGAATCT
GAGTTTGCTCGTCGTCGGAGTTGGAGCTGTCTTCAGCCTTCTTTTCCACCTTGGAACAAGGGAACGCAGA
CGGCCTCACGCTGAAGAGCCAGGTGAGCACACTCCGCTTCTGGCCCCTGCTACAGCGCAACCCTTGCTTC
TCTGGAAGCATTGGCTGAGAGAACCCGCTTTCTATCAAGTGGGCATACTGTATATGACAACGAGGCTTAT
TGTGAATCTGAGTCAAACCTATATGGCCATGTATTTGACATATTCTCTTCACTTGCCTAAAAAGTTCATC
GCCACAATTCCGCTTGTTATGTATCTGAGTGGTTTCTTGAGTAGCTTTCTGATGAAGCCGATCAACAAGT
GCATTGGACGGAACATGACGTACTTCAGTGGCCTTTTGGTCATCCTGGCTTTTGCAGCATGGGTTGCTCT
TGCGGAGGGCCTGGGAGTAGCAGTGTATGCGGCTGCTGTTCTGTTGGGGGCCGGGTGTGCAACAATCCTC
GTGACGTCCCTTGCGATGACGGCAGATCTGATTGGGCCTCACACGAACTCCGGAGCCTTCGTTTACGGTT
CTATGTCCTTCTTGGACAAGGTTGCTAATGGGCTTGCCGTGATGGCAATTCAATCCCTTCACCCGTGCCC
TTCTGAGTTGTGCTGCAGAGCGTGTGTGTCCTTTTATCATTGGGCTATGGTCGCTGTGACGGGTGGAGTA
GGGGTGGCAGCAGCCCTCTGCCTCTGTAGTCTTTTGCTGTGGCCGACTAGGCTTCGCCGCTGGGACCGGG
ACGCCCGCCCGGCGGCCGCATCCGGAGGTAAGCCTATCCCTAACCCTCTCCTCGGTCTCGATTCTACGTA
ATAAGAATTCTCGACCTCGAGACAAATGGCAGTATTCATCCACAATTTTAAAAGAAAAGGGGGGATTGGG
GGGTACAGTGCAGGGGAAAGAATAGTAGACATAATAGCAACAGACATACAAACTAAAGAATTACAAAAAC
AAATTACAAAAATTCAAAATTTTCGGGTTTATTACAGGGACAGCAGAGATCCACTTTGGCCGCGGCTCGA
GGGGGTTGGGGTTGCGCCTTTTCCAAGGCAGCCCTGGGTTTGCGCAGGGACGCGGCTGCTCTGGGCGTGG
TTCCGGGAAACGCAGCGGCGCCGACCCTGGGTCTCGCACATTCTTCACGTCCGTTCGCAGCGTCACCCGG
ATCTTCGCCGCTACCCTTGTGGGCCCCCCGGCGACGCTTCCTGCTCCGCCCCTAAGTCGGGAAGGTTCCT
TGCGGTTCGCGGCGTGCCGGACGTGACAAACGGAAGCCGCACGTCTCACTAGTACCCTCGCAGACGGACA
GCGCCAGGGAGCAATGGCAGCGCGCCGACCGCGATGGGCTGTGGCCAATAGCGGCTGCTCAGCAGGGCGC
GCCGAGAGCAGCGGCCGGGAAGGGGCGGTGCGGGAGGCGGGGTGTGGGGCGGTAGTGTGGGCCCTGTTCC
TGCCCGCGCGGTGTTCCGCATTCTGCAAGCCTCCGGAGCGCACGTCGGCAGTCGGCTCCCTCGTTGACCG
AATCACCGACCTCTCTCCCCAGGGGGATCTGATCCACCACCATGGCCAAGCCTTTGTCTCAAGAAGAATC
CACCCTCATTGAAAGAGCAACGGCTACAATCAACAGCATCCCCATCTCTGAAGACTACAGCGTCGCCAGC
GCAGCTCTCTCTAGCGACGGCCGCATCTTCACTGGTGTCAATGTATATCATTTTACTGGGGGACCTTGTG
CAGAACTCGTGGTGCTGGGCACTGCTGCTGCTGCGGCAGCTGGCAACCTGACTTGTATCGTCGCGATCGG
AAATGAGAACAGGGGCATCTTGAGCCCCTGCGGACGGTGCCGACAGGTGCTTCTCGATCTGCATCCTGGG
ATCAAAGCCATAGTGAAGGACAGTGATGGACAGCCGACGGCAGTTGGGATTCGTGAATTGCTGCCCTCTG
GTTATGTGTGGGAGGGCCTGCAGCTGCAGTAGTAAATGCATCGGTACCTTTAAGACCAATGACTTACAAG
GCAGCTGTAGATCTTAGCCACTTTTTAAAAGAAAAGGGGGGACTGGAAGGGCTAATTCACTCCCAACGAA
GACAAGATCTGCTTTTTGCTTGTACTGGGTCTCTCTGGTTAGACCAGATCTGAGCCTGGGAGCTCTCTGG
CTAACTAGGGAACCCACTGCTTAAGCCTCAATAAAGCTTGCCTTGAGTGCTTCAAGTAGTGTGTGCCCGT
CTGTTGTGTGACTCTGGTAACTAGAGATCCCTCAGACCCTTTTAGTCAGTGTGGAAAATCTCTAGCAGTA
GTAGTTCATGTCATCTTATTATTCAGTATTTATAACTTGCAAAGAAATGAATATCAGAGAGTGAGAGGAA
CTTGTTTATTGCAGCTTATAATGGTTACAAATAAAGCAATAGCATCACAAATTTCACAAATAAAGCATTT
TTTTCACTGCATTCTAGTTGTGGTTTGTCCAAACTCATCAATGTATCTTATCATGTCTGGCTCTAGCTAT
CCCGCCCCTAACTCCGCCCATCCCGCCCCTAACTCCGCCCAGTTCCGCCCATTCTCCGCCCCATGGCTGA
CTAATTTTTTTTATTTATGCAGAGGCCGAGGCCGCCTCGGCCTCTGAGCTATTCCAGAAGTAGTGAGGAG
GCTTTTTTGGAGGCCTAGGGACGTACCCAATTCGCCCTATAGTGAGTCGTATTACGCGCGCTCACTGGCC
GTCGTTTTACAACGTCGTGACTGGGAAAACCCTGGCGTTACCCAACTTAATCGCCTTGCAGCACATCCCC
CTTTCGCCAGCTGGCGTAATAGCGAAGAGGCCCGCACCGATCGCCCTTCCCAACAGTTGCGCAGCCTGAA
TGGCGAATGGG
[124 nt withheld, positions 6592-6715]
C
[91 nt withheld, positions 6717-6807]
A
[49 nt withheld, positions 6809-6857]
CCTTTGACGTTGGAGTCCACGTTCTTT
[37 nt withheld, positions 6885-6921]
ACCCTATCTCGGTCTATTCTTTTGATTTATAAGGGATTTTGCCGATTTCGGCCTATTGGTTAAAAAATGA
GCTGATTTAACAAAAATTTAACGCGAATTTTAACAAAATATTAACGCTTACAATTTAGGTGGCACTTTTC
GGGGAAATGTGCGCGGAACCCCTATTTGTTTATTTTTCTAAATACATTCAAATATGTATCCGCTCATGAG
ACAATAACCCTGATAAATGCTTCAATAATATTGAAAAAGGAAGAGTATGAGTATTCAACATTTCCGTGTC
GCCCTTATTCCCTTTTTTGCGGCATTTTGCCTTCCTGTTTTTGCTCACCCAGAAACGCTGGTGAAAGTAA
AAGATGCTGAAGATCAGTTGGGTGCACGAGTGGGTTACATCGAACTGGATCTCAACAGCGGTAAGATCCT
TGAGAGTTTTCGCCCCGAAGAACGTTTTCCAATGATGAGCACTTTTAAAGTTCTGCTATGTGGCGCGGTA
TTATCCCGTATTGACGCCGGGCAAGAGCAACTCGGTCGCCGCATACACTATTCTCAGAATGACTTGGTTG
AGTACTCACCAGTCACAGAAAAGCATCTTACGGATGGCATGACAGTAAGAGAATTATGCAGTGCTGCCAT
AACCATGAGTGATAACACTGCGGCCAACTTACTTCTGACAACGATCGGAGGACCGAAGGAGCTAACCGCT
TTTTTGCACAACATGGGGGATCATGTAACTCGCCTTGATCGTTGGGAACCGGAGCTGAATGAAGCCATAC
CAAACGACGAGCGTGACACCACGATGCCTGTAGCAATGGCAACAACGTTGCGCAAACTATTAACTGGCGA
ACTACTTACTCTAGCTTCCCGGCAACAATTAATAGACTGGATGGAGGCGGATAAAGTTGCAGGACCACTT
CTGCGCTCGGCCCTTCCGGCTGGCTGGTTTATTGCTGATAAATCTGGAGCCGGTGAGCGTGGGTCTCGCG
GTATCATTGCAGCACTGGGGCCAGATGGTAAGCCCTCCCGTATCGTAGTTATCTACACGACGGGGAGTCA
GGCAACTATGGATGAACGAAATAGACAGATCGCTGAGATAGGTGCCTCACTGATTAAGCATTGGTAACTG
TCAGACCAAGTTTACTCATATATACTTTAGATTGATTTAAAACTTCATTTTTAATTTAAAAGGATCTAGG
TGAAGATCCTTTTTGATAATCTCATGACCAAAATCCCTTAACGTGAGTTTTCGTTCCACTGAGCGTCAGA
CCCCGTAGAAAAGATCAAAGGATCTTCTTGAGATCCTTTTTTTCTGCGCGTAATCTGCTGCTTGCAAACA
AAAAAACCACCGCTACCAGCGGTGGTTTGTTTGCCGGATCAAGAGCTACCAACTCTTTTTCCGAAGGTAA
CTGGCTTCAGCAGAGCGCAGATACCAAATACTGTTCTTCTAGTGTAGCCGTAGTTAGGCCACCACTTCAA
GAACTCTGTAGCACCGCCTACATACCTCGCTCTGCTAATCCTGTTACCAGTGGCTGCTGCCAGTGGCGAT
AAGTCGTGTCTTACCGGGTTGGACTCAAGACGATAGTTACCGGATAAGGCGCAGCGGTCGGGCTGAACGG
GGGGTTCGTGCACACAGCCCAGCTTGGAGCGAACGACCTACACCGAACTGAGATACCTACAGCGTGAGCT
ATGAGAAAGCGCCACGCTTCCCGAAGGGAGAAAGGCGGACAGGTATCCGGTAAGCGGCAGGGTCGGAACA
GGAGAGCGCACGAGGGAGCTTCCAGGGGGAAACGCCTGGTATCTTTATAGTCCTGTCGGGTTTCGCCACC
TCTGACTTGAGCGTCGATTTTTGTGATGCTCGTCAGGGGGGCGGAGCCTATGGAAAAACGCCAGCAACGC
GGCCTTTTTACGGTTCCTGGCCTTTTGCTGGCCTTTTGCTCACATGTTCTTTCCTGCGTTATCCCCTGAT
TCTGTGGATAACCGTATTACCGCCTTTGAGTGAGCTGATACCGCTCGCCGCAGCCGAACGACCGAGCGCA
GCGAGTCAGTGAGCGAGGAAGCGGAAGAGCGCCCAATACGCAAACCGCCTCTCCCCGCGCGTTGGCCGAT
TCATTAATGCAGCTGGCACGACAGGTTTCCCGACTGGAAAGCGGGCAGTGAGCGCAACGCAATTAATGTG
AGTTAGCTCACTCATTAGGCACCCCAGGCTTTACACTTTATGCTTCCGGCTCGTATGTTGTGTGGAATTG
TGAGCGGATAACAATTTCACACAGGAAACAGCTATGACCATGATTACGCCAAGCGCGCAATTAACCCTCA
CTAAAGGGAACAAAAGCTGGAGCTGCAAGCTTAA
